Addgene plasmid #141156: mCh-Mfn2
Purpose: Mammalian expression and labeling mitofusin 2
Depositing lab: Gia Voeltz. Depositing organization: University of Colorado, Boulder. Publication: Fission and fusion machineries converge at ER contact sites to regulate mitochondrial morphology. Abrisch RG, Gumbin SC, Wisniewski BT, Lackner LL, Voeltz GK. J Cell Biol. 2020 Apr 6;219(4). pii: 133843. doi: 10.1083/jcb.201911122. PubMed 32328629.
Backbone
  Vector backbone: pAcGFP-C1
  Backbone manufacturer: Clontech
  Backbone size w/o insert (bp): 4683
  Total vector size (bp): 6957
  Vector type: Mammalian Expression
  Selectable markers: Neomycin (select with G418)
Growth in bacteria
  Bacterial resistance: Kanamycin, 50 μg/mL
  Growth temperature: 37°C
  Growth strain: DH5alpha
  Copy number: High Copy
Gene/Insert
  Gene/Insert name: Mitofusin 2 (alt name: MFN2)
  Species: H. sapiens (human)
  Insert size (bp): 2274
  GenBank ID: NM_014874.4
  Entrez Gene: MFN2 (a.k.a. CMT2A, CMT2A2, CMT2A2A, CMT2A2B, CPRP1, HMSN6A, HSG, MARF, MSL)
  Promoter: CMV
  Tag / fusion protein: mCherry (N terminal on backbone)
  Cloning method: Restriction Enzyme; 5′ cloning site XhoI (not destroyed); 3′ cloning site BamHI (not destroyed)
  Sequencing primers: 5′ CMV Forward; 3′ pFastBac Reverse
Terms and licenses: Academic/Nonprofit Terms; Industry Terms: Not Available to Industry
How to cite: mCh-Mfn2 was a gift from Gia Voeltz (Addgene plasmid # 141156 ; http://n2t.net/addgene:141156 ; RRID:Addgene_141156)
