[The description below was written by a language model from this plasmid's Addgene catalogue record and pLannotate feature annotations shown in this document.]
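Description:
mCh-Mfn2 is a mammalian expression plasmid for producing human mitofusin 2 (MFN2) fused at its N-terminus to the red fluorescent protein mCherry. It is built on a Clontech pAcGFP-C1-type backbone in which the fluorescent protein position is occupied by mCherry rather than AcGFP, giving a total size of about 7 kb. The human cytomegalovirus immediate early enhancer and promoter drive a single open reading frame: mCherry, a short linker derived from the remaining multiple cloning site, and then the roughly 2.3 kb MFN2 coding sequence, which was inserted between XhoI and BamHI sites that are both retained. An SV40 polyadenylation signal terminates the transcript.

The plasmid is maintained in E. coli at high copy through a ColE1/pUC-type origin, and an f1 origin is also present. A single Tn5 aminoglycoside phosphotransferase gene (NeoR/KanR) serves both hosts. A bacterial bla-type promoter expresses it for kanamycin selection, while the adjacent SV40 enhancer/early promoter and a downstream HSV TK polyadenylation signal allow G418 selection of transfected mammalian cells. The short large T antigen, ble and bGH poly(A) fragments flagged by the automated annotation look like backbone remnants or partial matches, not functional elements.

MFN2 is an outer mitochondrial membrane GTPase that mediates mitochondrial clustering and fusion, and its overexpression promotes the formation of mitochondrial networks. The stated purpose of this construct is mammalian expression and labelling of mitofusin 2. It therefore suits fluorescence imaging of MFN2 localisation, and the associated work examined how fission and fusion machineries converge at ER contact sites to regulate mitochondrial morphology.
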