Features (pLannotate 1.2.2; 16 found; start..end, strand, type, name):
      1..304     +  enhancer       CMV enhancer: human cytomegalovirus immediate early enhancer
    305..508     +  promoter       CMV promoter: human cytomegalovirus (CMV) immediate early promoter
    553..1260    +  CDS            mCherry: mCherry is a basic (constitutively fluorescent) red fluorescent protein published in 2004, derived from Discosoma sp.. It is reported to be a very rapidly-maturing monomer with low acid sensitivity.
   1261..1279    +  misc_feature   MCS (fragment): multiple cloning site
   1282..3552    +  CDS            MFN2: MFN2_HUMAN - Also known as CPRP1, KIAA0214. Experimental evidence at protein level: Swiss-Prot protein existence level 1. Mitochondrial outer membrane GTPase that mediates mitochondrial clustering and fusion (PubMed:11181170, PubMed:11950885, PubMed:26214738, PubMed:28114303). Mitochondria are highly dynamic organelles, and their morphology is determined by the equilibrium between mitochondrial fusion and fission events (PubMed:28114303). Overexpression induces the formation of mitochondrial networks (PubMed:28114303). Membrane clustering requires GTPase activity and may involve a major rearra
   3578..3662    +  CDS            large T antigen (fragment): large T antigen from SV40 (simian virus 40)
   3685..3806    +  polyA_signal   SV40 poly(A) signal: SV40 polyadenylation signal
   3840..4268    -  rep_origin     f1 ori (sequence partly withheld): f1 bacteriophage origin of replication; arrow indicates direction of (+) strand synthesis
   4295..4399    +  promoter       AmpR promoter: bla
   4401..4758    +  promoter       SV40 promoter: SV40 enhancer and early promoter
   4793..5587    +  CDS            NeoR/KanR: aminoglycoside phosphotransferase from Tn5; aph(3')-II (or nptII); confers resistance to neomycin, kanamycin, and G418 (Geneticin®)
   5608..5760    +  CDS            ble (fragment): BLE_KLEPN - Experimental evidence at protein level: Swiss-Prot protein existence level 1. Binding protein with a strong affinity to the bleomycin family of antibiotics. Binds to CL990; an antimitotic-antibiotic compound. From Klebsiella pneumoniae.
   5819..5866    +  polyA_signal   HSV TK poly(A) signal: herpes simplex virus thymidine kinase polyadenylation signal (Cole and Stacy, 1985)
   5957..5973    -  polyA_signal   bGH poly(A) signal (fragment): bovine growth hormone polyadenylation signal
   6195..6783    +  rep_origin     ori: high-copy-number ColE1/pMB1/pBR322/pUC origin of replication
   6898..6957    +  enhancer       CMV enhancer (fragment): human cytomegalovirus immediate early enhancer
>Addgene plasmid #141156 | mCh-Mfn2 | addgene full sequence | sequence record 309909 | Addgene NGS Result
CGTTACATAACTTACGGTAAATGGCCCGCCTGGCTGACCGCCCAACGACCCCCGCCCATTGACGTCAATA
ATGACGTATGTTCCCATAGTAACGCCAATAGGGACTTTCCATTGACGTCAATGGGTGGAGTATTTACGGT
AAACTGCCCACTTGGCAGTACATCAAGTGTATCATATGCCAAGTACGCCCCCTATTGACGTCAATGACGG
TAAATGGCCCGCCTGGCATTATGCCCAGTACATGACCTTATGGGACTTTCCTACTTGGCAGTACATCTAC
GTATTAGTCATCGCTATTACCATGGTGATGCGGTTTTGGCAGTACATCAATGGGCGTGGATAGCGGTTTG
ACTCACGGGGATTTCCAAGTCTCCACCCCATTGACGTCAATGGGAGTTTGTTTTGGCACCAAAATCAACG
GGACTTTCCAAAATGTCGTAACAACTCCGCCCCATTGACGCAAATGGGCGGTAGGCGTGTACGGTGGGAG
GTCTATATAAGCAGAGCTGGTTTAGTGAACCGTCAGATCCGCTAGCGCTACCGGTCGCCACCATGGTGAG
CAAGGGCGAGGAGGATAACATGGCCATCATCAAGGAGTTCATGCGCTTCAAGGTGCACATGGAGGGCTCC
GTGAACGGCCACGAGTTCGAGATCGAGGGCGAGGGCGAGGGCCGCCCCTACGAGGGCACCCAGACCGCCA
AGCTGAAGGTGACCAAGGGTGGCCCCCTGCCCTTCGCCTGGGACATCCTGTCCCCTCAGTTCATGTACGG
CTCCAAGGCCTACGTGAAGCACCCCGCCGACATCCCCGACTACTTGAAGCTGTCCTTCCCCGAGGGCTTC
AAGTGGGAGCGCGTGATGAACTTCGAGGACGGCGGCGTGGTGACCGTGACCCAGGACTCCTCCCTGCAGG
ACGGCGAGTTCATCTACAAGGTGAAGCTGCGCGGCACCAACTTCCCCTCCGACGGCCCCGTAATGCAGAA
GAAGACCATGGGCTGGGAGGCCTCCTCCGAGCGGATGTACCCCGAGGACGGCGCCCTGAAGGGCGAGATC
AAGCAGAGGCTGAAGCTGAAGGACGGCGGCCACTACGACGCTGAGGTCAAGACCACCTACAAGGCCAAGA
AGCCCGTGCAGCTGCCCGGCGCCTACAACGTCAACATCAAGTTGGACATCACCTCCCACAACGAGGACTA
CACCATCGTGGAACAGTACGAACGCGCCGAGGGCCGCCACTCCACCGGCGGCATGGACGAGCTGTACAAG
TCCGGACTCAGATCTCGAGTGATGTCCCTGCTCTTCTCTCGATGCAACTCTATCGTCACAGTCAAGAAAA
ATAAGAGACACATGGCTGAGGTGAATGCATCCCCACTTAAGCACTTTGTCACTGCCAAGAAGAAGATCAA
TGGCATTTTTGAGCAGCTGGGGGCCTACATCCAGGAGAGCGCCACCTTCCTTGAAGACACGTACAGGAAT
GCAGAACTGGACCCCGTTACCACAGAAGAACAGGTTCTGGACGTCAAAGGTTACCTATCCAAAGTGAGAG
GCATCAGTGAGGTGCTGGCTCGGAGGCACATGAAAGTGGCTTTTTTTGGCCGGACGAGCAATGGGAAGAG
CACCGTGATCAATGCCATGCTCTGGGACAAAGTTCTGCCCTCTGGGATTGGCCACACCACCAATTGCTTC
CTGCGGGTAGAGGGCACAGATGGCCATGAGGCCTTTCTCCTTACCGAGGGCTCAGAGGAAAAGAGGAGTG
CCAAGACTGTGAACCAGCTGGCCCATGCCCTCCACCAGGACAAGCAGCTCCATGCCGGCAGCCTAGTGAG
TGTGATGTGGCCCAACTCTAAGTGCCCACTTCTGAAGGATGACCTCGTTTTGATGGACAGCCCTGGTATT
GATGTCACCACAGAGCTGGACAGCTGGATTGACAAGTTTTGTCTGGATGCTGATGTGTTTGTGCTGGTGG
CCAACTCAGAGTCCACCCTGATGCAGACGGAAAAGCACTTCTTCCACAAGGTGAGTGAGCGTCTCTCCCG
GCCAAACATCTTCATCCTGAACAACCGCTGGGATGCATCTGCCTCAGAGCCCGAGTACATGGAGGAGGTG
CGGCGGCAGCACATGGAGCGTTGTACCAGCTTCCTGGTGGATGAGCTGGGCGTGGTGGATCGATCCCAGG
CCGGGGACCGCATCTTCTTTGTGTCTGCTAAGGAGGTGCTCAACGCCAGGATTCAGAAAGCCCAGGGCAT
GCCTGAAGGAGGGGGCGCTCTCGCAGAAGGCTTTCAAGTGAGGATGTTTGAGTTTCAGAATTTTGAGAGG
AGATTTGAGGAGTGCATCTCCCAGTCTGCAGTGAAGACCAAGTTTGAGCAGCACACGGTCCGGGCCAAGC
AGATTGCAGAGGCGGTTCGACTCATCATGGACTCCCTGCACATGGCGGCTCGGGAGCAGCAGGTTTACTG
CGAGGAAATGCGTGAAGAGCGGCAAGACCGACTGAAATTTATTGACAAACAGCTGGAGCTCTTGGCTCAA
GACTATAAGCTGCGAATTAAGCAGATTACGGAGGAAGTGGAGAGGCAGGTGTCGACTGCAATGGCCGAGG
AGATCAGGCGCCTCTCTGTACTGGTGGACGATTACCAGATGGACTTCCACCCTTCTCCAGTAGTCCTCAA
GGTTTATAAGAATGAGCTGCACCGCCACATAGAGGAAGGACTGGGTCGAAACATGTCTGACCGCTGCTCC
ACGGCCATCACCAACTCCCTGCAGACCATGCAGCAGGACATGATAGATGGCTTGAAACCCCTCCTTCCTG
TGTCTGTGCGGAGTCAGATAGACATGCTGGTCCCACGCCAGTGCTTCTCCCTCAACTATGACCTAAACTG
TGACAAGCTGTGTGCTGACTTCCAGGAAGACATTGAGTTCCATTTCTCTCTCGGATGGACCATGCTGGTG
AATAGGTTCCTGGGCCCCAAGAACAGCCGTCGGGCCTTGATGGGCTACAATGACCAGGTCCAGCGTCCCA
TCCCTCTGACGCCAGCCAACCCCAGCATGCCCCCACTGCCACAGGGCTCGCTCACCCAGGAGGAGTTCAT
GGTTTCCATGGTTACCGGCCTGGCCTCCTTGACATCCAGGACCTCCATGGGCATTCTTGTTGTTGGAGGA
GTGGTGTGGAAGGCAGTGGGCTGGCGGCTCATTGCCCTCTCCTTTGGGCTCTATGGCCTCCTCTACGTCT
ATGAGCGTCTGACCTGGACCACCAAGGCCAAGGAGAGGGCCTTCAAGCGCCAGTTTGTGGAGCATGCCAG
CGAGAAGCTGCAGCTTGTCATCAGCTACACTGGCTCCAACTGCAGCCACCAAGTCCAGCAGGAACTGTCT
GGGACCTTTGCTCATCTGTGTCAGCAAGTTGACGTCACCCGGGAGAACCTGGAGCAGGAAATTGCCGCCA
TGAACAAGAAAATTGAGGTTCTTGACTCACTTCAGAGCAAAGCAAAGCTGCTCAGGAATAAAGCCGGTTG
GTTGGACAGTGAGCTCAACATGTTCACACACCAGTACCTGCAGCCCAGCAGATAGGGATCCACCGGATCT
AGATAACTGATCATAATCAGCCATACCACATTTGTAGAGGTTTTACTTGCTTTAAAAAACCTCCCACACC
TCCCCCTGAACCTGAAACATAAAATGAATGCAATTGTTGTTGTTAACTTGTTTATTGCAGCTTATAATGG
TTACAAATAAAGCAATAGCATCACAAATTTCACAAATAAAGCATTTTTTTCACTGCATTCTAGTTGTGGT
TTGTCCAAACTCATCAATGTATCTTAACGCGTAAATTGTAAGCGTTAATATTTTGTTAAAATTCGCGTTA
AATTTTTGTTAAATCAGCTCATTTTTTAACCAATAGGCCGAAATCGGCAAAATCCCTTATAAATCAAAAG
AATAGACCGAGATAGGGT
[37 nt withheld, positions 3939-3975]
AAAGAACGTGGACTCCAACGTCAAAGG
[49 nt withheld, positions 4003-4051]
T
[91 nt withheld, positions 4053-4143]
G
[124 nt withheld, positions 4145-4268]
CAGGTGGCACTTTTCGGGGAAATGTGCGCGGAACCCCTATTTGTTTATTTTTCTAAATACATTCAAATAT
GTATCCGCTCATGAGACAATAACCCTGATAAATGCTTCAATAATATTGAAAAAGGAAGAGTCCTGAGGCG
GAAAGAACCAGCTGTGGAATGTGTGTCAGTTAGGGTGTGGAAAGTCCCCAGGCTCCCCAGCAGGCAGAAG
TATGCAAAGCATGCATCTCAATTAGTCAGCAACCAGGTGTGGAAAGTCCCCAGGCTCCCCAGCAGGCAGA
AGTATGCAAAGCATGCATCTCAATTAGTCAGCAACCATAGTCCCGCCCCTAACTCCGCCCATCCCGCCCC
TAACTCCGCCCAGTTCCGCCCATTCTCCGCCCCATGGCTGACTAATTTTTTTTATTTATGCAGAGGCCGA
GGCCGCCTCGGCCTCTGAGCTATTCCAGAAGTAGTGAGGAGGCTTTTTTGGAGGCCTAGGCTTTTGCAAA
GATCGATCAAGAGACAGGATGAGGATCGTTTCGCATGATTGAACAAGATGGATTGCACGCAGGTTCTCCG
GCCGCTTGGGTGGAGAGGCTATTCGGCTATGACTGGGCACAACAGACAATCGGCTGCTCTGATGCCGCCG
TGTTCCGGCTGTCAGCGCAGGGGCGCCCGGTTCTTTTTGTCAAGACCGACCTGTCCGGTGCCCTGAATGA
ACTGCAAGACGAGGCAGCGCGGCTATCGTGGCTGGCCACGACGGGCGTTCCTTGCGCAGCTGTGCTCGAC
GTTGTCACTGAAGCGGGAAGGGACTGGCTGCTATTGGGCGAAGTGCCGGGGCAGGATCTCCTGTCATCTC
ACCTTGCTCCTGCCGAGAAAGTATCCATCATGGCTGATGCAATGCGGCGGCTGCATACGCTTGATCCGGC
TACCTGCCCATTCGACCACCAAGCGAAACATCGCATCGAGCGAGCACGTACTCGGATGGAAGCCGGTCTT
GTCGATCAGGATGATCTGGACGAAGAGCATCAGGGGCTCGCGCCAGCCGAACTGTTCGCCAGGCTCAAGG
CGAGCATGCCCGACGGCGAGGATCTCGTCGTGACCCATGGCGATGCCTGCTTGCCGAATATCATGGTGGA
AAATGGCCGCTTTTCTGGATTCATCGACTGTGGCCGGCTGGGTGTGGCGGACCGCTATCAGGACATAGCG
TTGGCTACCCGTGATATTGCTGAAGAGCTTGGCGGCGAATGGGCTGACCGCTTCCTCGTGCTTTACGGTA
TCGCCGCTCCCGATTCGCAGCGCATCGCCTTCTATCGCCTTCTTGACGAGTTCTTCTGAGCGGGACTCTG
GGGTTCGAAATGACCGACCAAGCGACGCCCAACCTGCCATCACGAGATTTCGATTCCACCGCCGCCTTCT
ATGAAAGGTTGGGCTTCGGAATCGTTTTCCGGGACGCCGGCTGGATGATCCTCCAGCGCGGGGATCTCAT
GCTGGAGTTCTTCGCCCACCCTAGGGGGAGGCTAACTGAAACACGGAAGGAGACAATACCGGAAGGAACC
CGCGCTATGACGGCAATAAAAAGACAGAATAAAACGCACGGTGTTGGGTCGTTTGTTCATAAACGCGGGG
TTCGGTCCCAGGGCTGGCACTCTGTCGATACCCCACCGAGACCCCATTGGGGCCAATACGCCCGCGTTTC
TTCCTTTTCCCCACCCCACCCCCCAAGTTCGGGTGAAGGCCCAGGGCTCGCAGCCAACGTCGGGGCGGCA
GGCCCTGCCATAGCCTCAGGTTACTCATATATACTTTAGATTGATTTAAAACTTCATTTTTAATTTAAAA
GGATCTAGGTGAAGATCCTTTTTGATAATCTCATGACCAAAATCCCTTAACGTGAGTTTTCGTTCCACTG
AGCGTCAGACCCCGTAGAAAAGATCAAAGGATCTTCTTGAGATCCTTTTTTTCTGCGCGTAATCTGCTGC
TTGCAAACAAAAAAACCACCGCTACCAGCGGTGGTTTGTTTGCCGGATCAAGAGCTACCAACTCTTTTTC
CGAAGGTAACTGGCTTCAGCAGAGCGCAGATACCAAATACTGTTCTTCTAGTGTAGCCGTAGTTAGGCCA
CCACTTCAAGAACTCTGTAGCACCGCCTACATACCTCGCTCTGCTAATCCTGTTACCAGTGGCTGCTGCC
AGTGGCGATAAGTCGTGTCTTACCGGGTTGGACTCAAGACGATAGTTACCGGATAAGGCGCAGCGGTCGG
GCTGAACGGGGGGTTCGTGCACACAGCCCAGCTTGGAGCGAACGACCTACACCGAACTGAGATACCTACA
GCGTGAGCTATGAGAAAGCGCCACGCTTCCCGAAGGGAGAAAGGCGGACAGGTATCCGGTAAGCGGCAGG
GTCGGAACAGGAGAGCGCACGAGGGAGCTTCCAGGGGGAAACGCCTGGTATCTTTATAGTCCTGTCGGGT
TTCGCCACCTCTGACTTGAGCGTCGATTTTTGTGATGCTCGTCAGGGGGGCGGAGCCTATGGAAAAACGC
CAGCAACGCGGCCTTTTTACGGTTCCTGGCCTTTTGCTGGCCTTTTGCTCACATGTTCTTTCCTGCGTTA
TCCCCTGATTCTGTGGATAACCGTATTACCGCCATGCATTAGTTATTAATAGTAATCAATTACGGGGTCA
TTAGTTCATAGCCCATATATGGAGTTCCG
