>Addgene plasmid #141156 | mCh-Mfn2 | depositor partial sequence | sequence record 300101 | mCh-Mfn2 sequence 1131 bps
CNNNNNNNNNNNNNNNNNNNAGCAGAGCTGGTTTAGTGAACCGTCAGATCCGCTAGCGCTACCGGTCGCC
ACCATGGTGAGCAAGGGCGAGGAGGATAACATGGCCATCATCAAGGAGTTCATGCGCTTCAAGGTGCACA
TGGAGGGCTCCGTGAACGGCCACGAGTTCGAGATCGAGGGCGAGGGCGAGGGCCGCCCCTACGAGGGCAC
CCAGACCGCCAAGCTGAAGGTGACCAAGGGTGGCCCCCTGCCCTTCGCCTGGGACATCCTGTCCCCTCAG
TTCATGTACGGCTCCAAGGCCTACGTGAAGCACCCCGCCGACATCCCCGACTACTTGAAGCTGTCCTTCC
CCGAGGGCTTCAAGTGGGAGCGCGTGATGAACTTCGAGGACGGCGGCGTGGTGACCGTGACCCAGGACTC
CTCCCTGCAGGACGGCGAGTTCATCTACAAGGTGAAGCTGCGCGGCACCAACTTCCCCTCCGACGGCCCC
GTAATGCAGAAGAAGACCATGGGCTGGGAGGCCTCCTCCGAGCGGATGTACCCCGAGGACGGCGCCCTGA
AGGGCGAGATCAAGCAGAGGCTGAAGCTGAAGGACGGCGGCCACTACGACGCTGAGGTCAAGACCACCTA
CAAGGCCAAGAAGCCCGTGCAGCTGCCCGGCGCCTACAACGTCAACATCAAGTTGGACATCACCTCCCAC
AACGAGGACTACACCATCGTGGAACAGTACGAACGCGCCGAGGGCCGCCACTCCACCGGCGGCATGGACG
AGCTGTACAAGTCCGGACTCAGATCTCGAGTGATGTCCCTGCTCTTCTCTCGATGCAACTCTATCGTCAC
AGTCAAGAAAAATAAGAGACACATGGNTGANNNGAATGCATCCCCACTTAAGCACTTTGTCACTGCCNAG
AANAAGATCAATGGNATTTTTGAGCAGCTGGGGGNCTACATCCAGNAGAGCGCCNCCNTNCNNGAAGANN
NGTACAGGAATGCNNAACTGGANCCCNNNCNNNNANANNGGNNCNGNNGTNANNNNCNNTCNNNNGNNGN
ATCNNNNNGNNNNNNGNNCGAGNNNNNGAANNNGCTTTTTTTNNNNNNNNANCNNGGGNNNNANCNCCNN
NNANNAATGNN
